>Addgene plasmid #107553 | AAV-tLuc-mCherry | addgene full sequence | sequence record 247757 | Addgene NGS Result
CCTGCAGGCAGCTGCGCGCTCGCTCGCTCACTGAGGCCGCCCGGGCGTCGGGCGACCTTTGGTCGCCCGG
CCTCAGTGAGCGAGCGAGCGCGCAGAGAGGGAGTGGCCAACTCCATCACTAGGGGTTCCTGCGGCCTCTA
GAACGCGTCCTCCACGGCCACTAGATCGATGCCCTTTAGGGATAACAGGGTAATAGTGTCCCCTCCACCC
CACAGTGCGGGAAACTAGTTAGGCGTGTACGGTGGGAGGCCTATATAAGCAGAGCTCGTTTAGTGAACCG
TCAGATCGCCTGGAGAATTCTGCAGATATCAACAAGTTTGTACATCCACCATGGAAGATGCCAAAAACAT
TAAGAAGGGCCCAGCGCCATTCTACCCACTCGAAGACGGGACCGCCGGCGAGCAGCTGCACAAAGCCATG
AAGCGCTACGCCCTGGTGCCCGGCACCATCGCCTTTACCGACGCACATATCGAGGTGGACATTACCTACG
CCGAGTACTTCGAGATGAGCGTTCGGCTGGCAGAAGCTATGAAGCGCTATGGGCTGAATACAAACCATCG
GATCGTGGTGTGCAGCGAGAATAGCTTGCAGTTCTTCATGCCCGTGTTGGGTGCCCTGTTCATCGGTGTG
GCTGTGGCCCCAGCTAACGACATCTACAACGAGCGCGAGCTGCTGAACAGCATGGGCATCAGCCAGCCCA
CCGTCGTATTCGTGAGCAAGAAAGGGCTGCAAAAGATCCTCAACGTGCAAAAGAAGCTACCGATCATACA
AAAGATCATCATCATGGATAGCAAGACCGACTACCAGGGCTTCCAAAGCATGTACACCTTCGTGACTTCC
CATTTGCCACCCGGCTTCAACGAGTACGACTTCGTGCCCGAGAGCTTCGACCGGGACAAAACCATCGCCC
TGATCATGAACAGTAGTGGCAGTACCGGATTGCCCAAGGGCGTAGCCCTACCGCACCGCACCGCTTGTGT
CCGATTCAGTCATGCCCGCGACCCCATCTTCGGCAACCAGATCATCCCCGACACCGCTATCCTCAGCGTG
GTGCCATTTCACCACGGCTTCGGCATGTTCACCACGCTGGGCTACTTGATCTGCGGCTTTCGGGTCGTGC
TCATGTACCGCTTCGAGGAGGAGCTATTCTTGCGCAGCTTGCAAGACTATAAGATTCAATCTGCCCTGCT
GGTGCCCACACTATTTAGCTTCTTCGCTAAGAGCACTCTCATCGACAAGTACGACCTAAGCAACTTGCAC
GAGATCGCCAGCGGCGGGGCGCCGCTCAGCAAGGAGGTAGGTGAGGCCGTGGCCAAACGCTTCCACCTAC
CAGGCATCCGCCAGGGCTACGGCCTGACAGAAACAACCAGCGCCATTCTGATCACCCCCGAAGGGGACGA
CAAGCCTGGCGCAGTAGGCAAGGTGGTGCCCTTCTTCGAGGCTAAGGTGGTGGACTTGGACACCGGTAAG
ACACTGGGTGTGAACCAGCGCGGCGAGCTGTGCGTCCGTGGCCCCATGATCATGAGCGGCTACGTTAACA
ACCCCGAGGCTACAAACGCTCTCATCGACAAGGACGGCTGGCTGCACAGCGGCGACATCGCCTACTGGGA
CGAGGACGAGCACTTCTTCATCGTGGACCGGCTGAAGAGCCTGATCAAATACAAGGGCTACCAGGTAGCC
CCAGCCGAACTGGAGAGCATCCTGCTGCAACACCCCAACATCTTCGACGCCGGGGTCGCCGGCCTGCCCG
ACGACGATGCCGGCGAGCTGCCCGCCGCAGTCGTCGTGCTGGAACACGGTAAAACCATGACCGAGAAGGA
GATCGTGGACTATGTGGCCAGCCAGGTTACAACCGCCAAGAAGCTGCGCGGTGGTGTTGTGTTCGTGGAC
GAGGTGCCTAAAGGACTGACCGGCAAGTTGGACGCCCGCAAGATCCGCGAGATTCTCATTAAGGCCAAGA
AGGGCGGCAAGATCGCCGTGTTAGCGGCCGCTGAGGGCAGAGGAAGTCTTCTAACATGCGGTGACGTGGA
GGAGAATCCCGGCCCTTCCGGAACCATGGTGAGCAAGGGCGAGGAGGTCATCAAAGAGTTCATGCGCTTC
AAGGTGCGCATGGAGGGCTCCATGAACGGCCACGAGTTCGAGATCGAGGGCGAGGGCGAGGGCCGCCCCT
ACGAGGGCACCCAGACCGCCAAGCTGAAGGTGACCAAGGGCGGCCCCCTGCCCTTCGCCTGGGACATCCT
GTCCCCCCAGTTCATGTACGGCTCCAAGGCGTACGTGAAGCACCCCGCCGACATCCCCGATTACAAGAAG
CTGTCCTTCCCCGAGGGCTTCAAGTGGGAGCGCGTGATGAACTTCGAGGACGGCGGTCTGGTGACCGTGA
CCCAGGACTCCTCCCTGCAGGACGGCACGCTGATCTACAAGGTGAAGATGCGCGGCACCAACTTCCCCCC
CGACGGCCCCGTAATGCAGAAGAAGACCATGGGCTGGGAGGCCTCCACCGAGCGCCTGTACCCCCGCGAC
GGCGTGCTGAAGGGCGAGATCCACCAGGCCCTGAAGCTGAAGGACGGCGGCCACTACCTGGTGGAGTTCA
AGACCATCTACATGGCCAAGAAGCCCGTGCAACTGCCCGGCTACTACTACGTGGACACCAAGCTGGACAT
CACCTCCCACAACGAGGACTACACCATCGTGGAACAGTACGAGCGCTCCGAGGGCCGCCACCACCTGTTC
CTGTACGGCATGGACGAGCTGTACAAGTAATGTACAAGTGAAATCAACCTCTGGATTACAAAATTTGTGA
AAGATTGACTGGTATTCTTAACTATGTTGCTCCTTTTACGCTATGTGGATACGCTGCTTTAATGCCTTTG
TATCATGCGTTAACTAAACTTGTTTATTGCAGCTTATAATGGTTACAAATAAAGCAATAGCATCACAAAT
TTCACAAATAAAGCATTTTTTTCACTGCATTCTAGTTGTGGTTTGTCCAAACTCATCAATGTATCTTATC
ATGTCTGGAATTGACTCAAATGATGTCAATTAGTCTATCAGAAGCTCATCTGGTCTCCCTTCCGGGGGAC
AAGACATCCCTGTTTAATATTTAAACAGCAGTGTTCCCAAACTGGGTTCTTATATCCCTTGCTCTGGTCA
ACCAGGTTGCAGGGTTTCCTGTCCTCACAGGAACGAAGTCCCTAAAGAAACAGTGGCAGCCAGGTTTAGC
CCTAGTCATATGATAATCAACCTCTGGATTACAAAATTTGTGAAAGATTGACTGGTATTCTTAACTATGT
TGCTCCTTTTACGCTATGTGGATACGCTGCTTTAATGCCTTTGTATCATGCTATTGCTTCCCGTATGGCT
TTCATTTTCTCCTCCTTGTATAAATCCTGGTTGCTGTCTCTTTATGAGGAGTTGTGGCCCGTTGTCAGGC
AACGTGGCGTGGTGTGCACTGTGTTTGCTGACGCAACCCCCACTGGTTGGGGCATTGCCACCACCTGTCA
GCTCCTTTCCGGGACTTTCGCTTTCCCCCTCCCTATTGCCACGGCGGAACTCATCGCCGCCTGCCTTGCC
CGCTGCTGGACAGGGGCTCGGCTGTTGGGCACTGACAATTCCGTGGTGTTGTCGGGGAAGCTGACGTCCT
TTCCATGGCTGCTCGCCTGTGTTGCCACCTGGATTCTGCGCGGGACGTCCTTCTGCTACGTCCCTTCGGC
CCTCAATCCAGCGGACCTTCCTTCCCGCGGCCTGCTGCCGGCTCTGCGGCCTCTTCCGCGTCTTCGCCTT
CGCCCTCAGACGAGTCGGATCTCCCTTTGGGCCGCCTCCCCGCACAATTGGAATTCAATAAAAGATCTTT
ATTTTCATTAGATCTGTGTGTTGGTTTTTTGTGTGCGGCCGCAGGAACCCCTAGTGATGGAGTTGGCCAC
TCCCTCTCTGCGCGCTCGCTCGCTCACTGAGGCCGGGCGACCAAAGGTCGCCCGACGCCCGGGCTTTGCC
CGGGCGGCCTCAGTGAGCGAGCGAGCGCGCAGCTGCCTGCAGGGGCGCCTGATGCGGTATTTTCTCCTTA
CGCATCTGTGCGGTATTTCACACCGCATA
[95 nt withheld, positions 4090-4184]
T
[46 nt withheld, positions 4186-4231]
C
[141 nt withheld, positions 4233-4373]
CCTTTGACGTTGGAGTCCACGTTCTTT
[37 nt withheld, positions 4401-4437]
ACTCTATCTCGGGCTATTCTTTTGATTTATAAGGGATTTTGCCGATTTCGGTCTATTGGTTAAAAAATGA
GCTGATTTAACAAAAATTTAACGCGAATTTTAACAAAATATTAACGTTTACAATTTTATGGTGCACTCTC
AGTACAATCTGCTCTGATGCCGCATAGTTAAGCCAGCCCCGACACCCGCCAACACCCGCTGACGCGCCCT
GACGGGCTTGTCTGCTCCCGGCATCCGCTTACAGACAAGCTGTGACCGTCTCCGGGAGCTGCATGTGTCA
GAGGTTTTCACCGTCATCACCGAAACGCGCGAGACGAAAGGGCCTCGTGATACGCCTATTTTTATAGGTT
AATGTCATGATAATAATGGTTTCTTAGACGTCAGGTGGCACTTTTCGGGGAAATGTGCGCGGAACCCCTA
TTTGTTTATTTTTCTAAATACATTCAAATATGTATCCGCTCATGAGACAATAACCCTGATAAATGCTTCA
ATAATATTGAAAAAGGAAGAGTATGAGTATTCAACATTTCCGTGTCGCCCTTATTCCCTTTTTTGCGGCA
TTTTGCCTTCCTGTTTTTGCTCACCCAGAAACGCTGGTGAAAGTAAAAGATGCTGAAGATCAGTTGGGTG
CACGAGTGGGTTACATCGAACTGGATCTCAACAGCGGTAAGATCCTTGAGAGTTTTCGCCCCGAAGAACG
TTTTCCAATGATGAGCACTTTTAAAGTTCTGCTATGTGGCGCGGTATTATCCCGTATTGACGCCGGGCAA
GAGCAACTCGGTCGCCGCATACACTATTCTCAGAATGACTTGGTTGAGTACTCACCAGTCACAGAAAAGC
ATCTTACGGATGGCATGACAGTAAGAGAATTATGCAGTGCTGCCATAACCATGAGTGATAACACTGCGGC
CAACTTACTTCTGACAACGATCGGAGGACCGAAGGAGCTAACCGCTTTTTTGCACAACATGGGGGATCAT
GTAACTCGCCTTGATCGTTGGGAACCGGAGCTGAATGAAGCCATACCAAACGACGAGCGTGACACCACGA
TGCCTGTAGCAATGGCAACAACGTTGCGCAAACTATTAACTGGCGAACTACTTACTCTAGCTTCCCGGCA
ACAATTAATAGACTGGATGGAGGCGGATAAAGTTGCAGGACCACTTCTGCGCTCGGCCCTTCCGGCTGGC
TGGTTTATTGCTGATAAATCTGGAGCCGGTGAGCGTGGAAGCCGCGGTATCATTGCAGCACTGGGGCCAG
ATGGTAAGCCCTCCCGTATCGTAGTTATCTACACGACGGGGAGTCAGGCAACTATGGATGAACGAAATAG
ACAGATCGCTGAGATAGGTGCCTCACTGATTAAGCATTGGTAACTGTCAGACCAAGTTTACTCATATATA
CTTTAGATTGATTTAAAACTTCATTTTTAATTTAAAAGGATCTAGGTGAAGATCCTTTTTGATAATCTCA
TGACCAAAATCCCTTAACGTGAGTTTTCGTTCCACTGAGCGTCAGACCCCGTAGAAAAGATCAAAGGATC
TTCTTGAGATCCTTTTTTTCTGCGCGTAATCTGCTGCTTGCAAACAAAAAAACCACCGCTACCAGCGGTG
GTTTGTTTGCCGGATCAAGAGCTACCAACTCTTTTTCCGAAGGTAACTGGCTTCAGCAGAGCGCAGATAC
CAAATACTGTTCTTCTAGTGTAGCCGTAGTTAGGCCACCACTTCAAGAACTCTGTAGCACCGCCTACATA
CCTCGCTCTGCTAATCCTGTTACCAGTGGCTGCTGCCAGTGGCGATAAGTCGTGTCTTACCGGGTTGGAC
TCAAGACGATAGTTACCGGATAAGGCGCAGCGGTCGGGCTGAACGGGGGGTTCGTGCACACAGCCCAGCT
TGGAGCGAACGACCTACACCGAACTGAGATACCTACAGCGTGAGCTATGAGAAAGCGCCACGCTTCCCGA
AGGGAGAAAGGCGGACAGGTATCCGGTAAGCGGCAGGGTCGGAACAGGAGAGCGCACGAGGGAGCTTCCA
GGGGGAAACGCCTGGTATCTTTATAGTCCTGTCGGGTTTCGCCACCTCTGACTTGAGCGTCGATTTTTGT
GATGCTCGTCAGGGGGGCGGAGCCTATGGAAAAACGCCAGCAACGCGGCCTTTTTACGGTTCCTGGCCTT
TTGCTGGCCTTTTGCTCACATGT
Features (pLannotate 1.2.2; 18 found; start..end, strand, type, name):
     12..39      +  repeat_region  AAV2 ITR (fragment): inverted terminal repeat of adeno-associated virus serotype 2 inverted
     68..95      +  repeat_region  AAV2 ITR (fragment): inverted terminal repeat of adeno-associated virus serotype 2 inverted
    230..266     +  promoter       minimal CMV promoter (fragment): human cytomegalovirus (CMV) immediate early promoter
    331..1981    +  CDS            luciferase (fragment): firefly luciferase synthetic luc2 version of the luciferase gene
   2056..2757    +  CDS            dTomato: dTomato is a basic (constitutively fluorescent) orange fluorescent protein published in 2004, derived from Discosoma sp.. It is reported to be a somewhat slowly-maturing dimer with low acid sensitivity.
   2772..2878    +  misc_feature   WPRE (fragment): woodchuck hepatitis virus posttranscriptional regulatory element
   2887..3008    +  polyA_signal   SV40 poly(A) signal: SV40 polyadenylation signal
   3026..3118    +  ncRNA          G-CSF SLDE: Accession: RF00183 - G-CSF factor stem-loop destabilising element (SLDE)
   3235..3823    +  misc_feature   WPRE: woodchuck hepatitis virus posttranscriptional regulatory element
   3837..3885    +  polyA_signal   poly(A) signal: synthetic polyadenylation signal
   3893..4033    +  repeat_region  AAV2 ITR: inverted terminal repeat of adeno-associated virus serotype 2 inverted
   4038..4089    -  misc_feature   bom (fragment): basis of mobility region from pBR322
   4108..4563    +  rep_origin     f1 ori (sequence partly withheld): f1 bacteriophage origin of replication; arrow indicates direction of (+) strand synthesis
   4564..4613    -  misc_feature   bom (fragment): basis of mobility region from pBR322
   4715..4750    -  CDS            rop (fragment): Rop protein, which maintains plasmids at low copy number; rop
   4845..4949    +  promoter       AmpR promoter: bla
   4950..5810    +  CDS            AmpR: β-lactamase; bla; confers resistance to ampicillin, carbenicillin, and related antibiotics
   5981..6569    +  rep_origin     ori: high-copy-number ColE1/pMB1/pBR322/pUC origin of replication
