[The description below was written by a language model from this plasmid's Addgene catalogue record and pLannotate feature annotations shown in this document.]
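Description:
AAV-tLuc-mCherry is a 6,630-nt adeno-associated virus transfer plasmid, catalogued as an empty backbone, that carries a luciferase and fluorescent protein reporter cassette between AAV2 inverted terminal repeats. The ITRs are the cis elements needed to replicate and package the intervening DNA into AAV particles. Here the downstream ITR is annotated as complete, while the upstream one is detected only as two short fragments, which may reflect the difficulty of sequencing these repeats. In bacteria the plasmid is maintained through a high-copy ColE1/pUC-type origin and selected with ampicillin via the bla gene. An f1 origin and remnants of pBR322 bom and rop sequences also lie in the backbone. The record lists a recombination-deficient strain for propagation, consistent with the instability of ITR-containing plasmids.

Within the ITRs, a fragment of the minimal CMV promoter sits upstream of a firefly luciferase (luc2) coding sequence, followed by a red-orange fluorescent protein ORF. Despite the plasmid name, the depositor notes, and the annotation confirms, that this protein is dTomato rather than mCherry. How the two reading frames are linked is not annotated. Downstream are a short WPRE fragment and SV40 poly(A) signal, a G-CSF stem-loop destabilising element (a motif associated with reduced mRNA stability), then a full WPRE and a synthetic poly(A) signal.

A minimal promoter gives little expression on its own, so the cassette is suited to reading out recruited transcriptional activation. The record does not define "tLuc" or identify any target sites. The associated publication concerns in vivo target gene activation by CRISPR/Cas9-based systems, which suggests use as a reporter in that setting.
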