Addgene plasmid #107553: AAV-tLuc-mCherry
Purpose: (Empty Backbone) tLuc-mCherry in AAV backbone
Depositing lab: Juan Belmonte. Depositing organization: Salk Institute for Biological Studies. Publication: In Vivo Target Gene Activation via CRISPR/Cas9-Mediated Trans-epigenetic Modulation. Liao HK, Hatanaka F, Araoka T, Reddy P, Wu MZ, Sui Y, Yamauchi T, Sakurai M, O'Keefe DD, Nunez-Delicado E, Guillen P, Campistol JM, Wu CJ, Lu LF, Esteban CR, Izpisua Belmonte JC. Cell. 2017 Dec 14;171(7):1495-1507.e15. doi: 10.1016/j.cell.2017.10.025. Epub 2017 Dec 7. PubMed 29224783.
Backbone
  Vector backbone: AAV
  Vector type: AAV
Growth in bacteria
  Bacterial resistance: Ampicillin, 100 μg/mL
  Growth temperature: 30°C
  Growth strain: NEB Stable
  Copy number: High Copy
Terms and licenses: Academic/Nonprofit Terms; Industry Terms: Not Available to Industry
Depositor comments: Please note that the fluorescent protein encoded is dTomato, but this plasmid is named according to the associated publication and should function as described.
How to cite: AAV-tLuc-mCherry was a gift from Juan Belmonte (Addgene plasmid # 107553 ; http://n2t.net/addgene:107553 ; RRID:Addgene_107553)
